Addgene plasmid #34256: KHBD00101
Depositing lab: Bart Deplancke. Depositing organization: Swiss Federal Institute of Technology (EPFL). Publication: Automated protein-DNA interaction screening of Drosophila regulatory elements. Korneel Hens, Jean-Daniel Feuz, Alina Isakova, Antonina Lagovitina, Andreas Massouras, Julien Bryois, Patrick Callaerts, Susan E. Celniker, Bart Deplancke. Nat Methods. 2011 Oct 30;8(12):1065-70. 10.1038/nmeth.1763 PubMed 22037703.
Backbone
  Vector backbone: pDONR221
  Backbone manufacturer: Invitrogen
  Backbone size w/o insert (bp): 2536
  Vector type: Gateway Donor Vector
Growth in bacteria
  Bacterial resistance: Kanamycin, 50 μg/mL
  Growth temperature: 37°C
  Growth strain: DH5alpha
  Copy number: High Copy
Gene/Insert
  Gene/Insert name: CG6930 (alt names: FBgn0037947; CG6930)
  Species: D. melanogaster (fly)
  Insert size (bp): 1140
  Entrez Gene: l(3)neo38 (a.k.a. Dmel_CG6930, BcDNA:SD16005, CG14725, CG31364, CG6930, Dmel\CG6930)
  Cloning method: Gateway Cloning
  Sequencing primers: 5′ M13F; 3′ M13R
Terms and licenses: Academic/Nonprofit Terms; Industry Terms: Not Available to Industry
Depositor comments: Please note that the ORFs in this collection were cloned open-ended (without a stop codon).
How to cite: KHBD00101 was a gift from Bart Deplancke (Addgene plasmid # 34256 ; http://n2t.net/addgene:34256 ; RRID:Addgene_34256)
