[The description below was written by a language model from this plasmid's Addgene catalogue record.]
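Description:
KHBD00101 is a Gateway entry-type clone built in the pDONR221 donor vector backbone (Invitrogen), carrying the open reading frame of the Drosophila melanogaster gene CG6930, which the gene database entry lists under the symbol l(3)neo38. The insert is recorded as about 1.1 kb in a backbone of roughly 2.5 kb, and it was introduced by Gateway recombination cloning. The plasmid is a high-copy bacterial construct maintained in standard E. coli cloning strains under kanamycin selection. No feature table accompanies the record, so the exact positions of the recombination sites, origin and resistance cassette are not documented here. After a BP reaction into pDONR221, an insert would normally be flanked by attL sites. M13 forward and reverse priming sites on either side of the insert are listed for sequence verification.

As a donor/entry-format vector, the plasmid has no stated promoter driving the insert and is not meant for expression itself. It serves instead as a shuttle source from which the ORF can be moved by recombination into destination vectors of choice. The depositor notes that ORFs in this collection were cloned open-ended, without a stop codon, which allows in-frame C-terminal fusions to tags or functional domains supplied by the destination vector. It also means that a stop codon must come from that vector. The clone belongs to a larger Drosophila ORF collection associated with work on automated screening of protein–DNA interactions at fly regulatory elements, suggesting its intended use is to generate fusion constructs for such interaction assays.
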