>Addgene plasmid #34256 | KHBD00101 | depositor partial sequence | sequence record 40823 | KHBD00101 sequence 1140 bps
ATGTTTTCGGCTGCCAACAACATGCAATATGGCCAGAATATCTCCATACCGTACTCACAGCCGCAGGGTG
ATCTAAACTTTCTCAATGCAGCCGCTGCGGCCGATCATAAGGGTAAAATCCATCCAAAAATCGAACGTGA
CCGGGAAGAAGTCCTCAACCAGCAGATCCTGCAGAATGTCAACCAATCCTGGCAGACGTTGGCAAATACG
GCCAACACGGTGGACTACTCGTCACACCTGCTCTCCGCCACACTGCCCATCTCCATACAGCACTTCCTCA
AGTACTCGGAGACGATCAAGAAGGAGTCCACCGGCGATGTCCTGAAGAACGGCACAAATTTGGCCAGCCT
GGCGCTGGGGGGCGTGGCCCTAACGCCCAGCAACAACGGTGCGAATGGCGGCCACCACAACGGACTGGTG
GGCATGGACCATGGCGGTCACATGACCAACATGACGGACGCCAACGGAGCGGCGCTGACGAACGGAGCTA
GCAACGGAGTGAATGGCAATGCTAACGGCACTGTGACCAATGGTGGCGCCGGCGCCGTCTCGAGCTCCGG
ATCTGTGGGCACAACAAACGCCAGCGGCGGCACAGGCACGGCCAGCGGCAAGAAGACCAAAAAGAAGAAA
CCACCAAAGGAGAAGAAGCCGCGCCCCAAACCGGGAGAAATCCGCGAGACAAAGGCGCTGGATGGCTCGA
CGCTCTACTGCTGCCCGGAGTGCCAAATGGCCTACCCGGATCGCAGCCTCATCGAGCAGCACGTCATCTC
GCACGCCGTTGAGCGGCGCTTCGTCTGCGACATCTGCAATGCGGCGCTGAAGCGCAAGGACCACCTGACC
AGGCACAAGCTCTCCCACATACCGGACAGGCCGCATGTGTGCAATATCTGCATGAAGTCCTTCAAGCGCA
AGGAGCAGCTCACTCTGCACATTGTCATCCATTCCGGCGAGAAGAAGCATGTTTGCATTGAGTGTGGAAA
AGGTTTCTATCGCAAGGATCACTTGCGCAAGCACACACGATCGCACATCGCCCGGCGTGTCAAGTCGGAG
GTGTCGGCGCAGAACGTTAACGGATCCGCCGGAGGCGGTGGCGGCGGTGGAGGCGGCAACAGTGCGCAGA
GCAACGCGCTGCACGGCTCC
