>Addgene plasmid #34256 | KHBD00101 | addgene partial sequence | sequence record 41891 | M13-Rev 5'-CAGGAAACAGCTATGACC-3'
AAGCAATGCTTTCTTATAATGCCAACTTTGTACAAGAAAGTTGGCAAGGAGCCGTGCAGCGCGTTGCTCT
GCGCACTGTTGCCGCCTCCACCGCCGCCACCGCCTCCGGCGGATCCGTTAACGTTCTGCGCCGACACCTC
CGACTTGACACGCCGGGCGATGTGCGATCGTGTGTGCTTGCGCAAGTGATCCTTGCGATAGAAACCTTTT
CCACACTCAATGCAAACATGCTTCTTCTCGCCGGAATGGATGACAATGTGCAGAGTGAGCTGCTCCTTGC
GCTTGAAGGACTTCATGCAGATATTGCACACATGCGGCCTGTCCGGTATGTGGGAGAGCTTGTGCCTGGT
CAGGTGGTCCTTGCGCTTCAGCGCCGCATTGCAGATGTCGCAGACGAAGCGCCGCTCAACGGCGTGCGAG
ATGACGTGCTGCTCGATGAGGCTGCGATCCGGGTAGGCCATTTGGCACTCCGGGCAGCAGTAGAGCGTCG
AGCCATCCAGCGCCTTTGTCTCGCGGATTTCTCCCGGTTTGGGGCGCGGCTTCTTCTCCTTTGGTGGTTT
CTTCTTTTTGGTCTTCTTGCCGCTGGCCGTGCCTGTGCCGCCGCTGGCGTTTGTTGTGCCCACAGATCCG
GAGCTCGAGACGGCGCCGGCGCCACCATTGGTCACAGTGCCGTTAGCATTGCCATTCACTCCGTTGCTAG
CTCCGTTCGTCAGCGCCGCTCCGTTGGCGTCCGTCATGTTGGTCATGTGACCGCCATGGTCCATGCCCAC
CAGTCCG
